>Addgene plasmid #14796 | pClusterin-ERT2CreERT2 | addgene partial sequence | sequence record 21323 | Bglob-pA-R 5'-ttttggcagagggaaaaaga-3'
ATTGGCCACACCAGCCACCACCTTCTGATAGGCAGCCTGCACCTGAGGAGTGCGGCCGCTATCAAGCTGT
GGCAGGGAAACCCTCTGCCTCCCCCGTGATGTAATACTTTTGCAAGGAATGCGATGAAGTAGAGCCCGCA
GTGGCCAAGTGGCTTTGGTCCGTCTCCTCCACGGATGCCCCTCCACGGCTAGTGGGCGCATGTAGGCGGT
GGGCGTCCGCCGCCTCCAGCAGCAGGTCATAGAGGGGCACCACGTTCTTGCACTTCATGCTGTACAGATG
CTCCATGCCTTTGTTACTCATGTGCCTGATGTGGGAGAGGATGAGGAGGAGCTGGGCCAGCCGCTGGTGC
TGCTGCTGCAGGGTCAGGCCTGCCTTGGCCATCAGGTGGATCAAAGTGTCTGTGATCTTGTCCAGGACTC
GGTGGATATGGTCCTTCTCTTCCAGAGACTTCAGGGTGCTGGACAGAAATGTGTACACTCCAGAATTAAG
CAAAATAATAGATTTGAGGCACACAAACTCCTCTCCCTGCAGATTCATCATGCGGAACCGAGATGATGTA
GCCAGCAGCATGTCGAAGATCTCCACCATGCCCTCTACACATTTTCCCTGGTTCCTGTCCAAGAGCAAGT
TAGGAGCAAACAGTAGCTTCACTGGGTGCTCCATGGAGCGCCAGACGAGACCAATCATC
