[The description below was written by a language model from this plasmid's Addgene catalogue record.]
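Description:
pClusterin-ERT2CreERT2 is a mammalian expression plasmid of the Cre/lox class, built on the pClusterin-DsRed backbone (about 9.3 kb without insert). The roughly 2.9 kb ERT2-Cre-ERT2 coding sequence sits between SmaI and NotI sites, both of which were retained; judging by the backbone name, it probably takes the place of the DsRed reporter, although the record does not say so explicitly. The plasmid is maintained at high copy number in E. coli under ampicillin selection. No feature table is provided, so the origin of replication, the polyadenylation signal and any other backbone elements are not documented here.

The payload is a ligand-regulated form of bacteriophage P1 Cre recombinase in which Cre is flanked on both sides by the mutated oestrogen receptor ligand-binding domain ERT2. It was modified from an earlier single-fusion CreERT2 plasmid. ERT2 domains generally hold the fusion protein inactive until 4-hydroxytamoxifen binds, and placing a domain on each end is generally intended to reduce background recombination in the absence of inducer. Expression is driven by the Clusterin promoter, which the depositor notes is specific for Müller glia in the retina.

Together these parts provide two layers of control: cell-type restriction from the promoter and temporal control from the inducer. The associated publication concerns controlled expression of transgenes introduced by in vivo electroporation. This suggests the plasmid is meant to be delivered to retinal tissue together with a loxP-dependent reporter or effector construct, so that recombination can be triggered in Müller glia at a chosen time.
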