Addgene plasmid #14796: pClusterin-ERT2CreERT2
Depositing lab: Connie Cepko. Depositing organization: Harvard Medical School. Publication: Controlled expression of transgenes introduced by in vivo electroporation. Matsuda T, Cepko CL. Proc Natl Acad Sci U S A. 2007 Jan 16;104(3):1027-32. doi: 10.1073/pnas.0610155104 PubMed 17209010.
Backbone
  Vector backbone: pClusterin-DsRed
  Backbone size w/o insert (bp): 9309
  Vector type: Mammalian Expression, Cre/Lox
Growth in bacteria
  Bacterial resistance: Ampicillin, 100 μg/mL
  Growth temperature: 37°C
  Growth strain: DH5alpha
  Copy number: High Copy
Gene/Insert
  Gene/Insert name: ERT2-Cre-ERT2 fusion protein (alt name: inducible Cre)
  Species: Bacteriophage P1
  Insert size (bp): 2945
  Cloning method: Restriction Enzyme; 5′ cloning site SmaI (not destroyed); 3′ cloning site NotI (not destroyed)
  Sequencing primers: 5′ N/A
Resource information
  A portion of this plasmid was derived from a plasmid made by: ERT2CreERT2 was modified from pCreERT2 (Feil et al. BBRC, 237, 752-757 (1997) obtained from Dr. P. Chambon (Universite Louis Pasteur).
Terms and licenses: Academic/Nonprofit Terms; Industry Terms: Not Available to Industry
Depositor comments: The Clusterin promoter is specific for Muller glia in the retina.
How to cite: pClusterin-ERT2CreERT2 was a gift from Connie Cepko (Addgene plasmid # 14796 ; http://n2t.net/addgene:14796 ; RRID:Addgene_14796)
